>Addgene plasmid #100675 | YCe1883 HC_Kan_p2A_p8 | addgene full sequence | sequence record 192881 | Addgene NGS Result
ACCTCCATAGCAGAAAGTCAAAAGCCTCCGACCGGAGGCTTTTGACTTGATCGGCACGTAAGAGGTTCCA
ACTTTCACCATAATGAAATAAGATCACTACCGGGCGTATTTTTTGAGTTATCGAGATTTTCAGGAGCTAA
GGAAGCTAAAATGAGCCATATTCAACGGGAAACGTCTTGCTCGAGGCCGCGATTAAATTCCAACATGGAT
GCTGATTTATATGGGTATAAATGGGCTCGCGATAATGTCGGGCAATCAGGTGCGACAATCTATCGATTGT
ATGGGAAGCCCGATGCGCCAGAGTTGTTTCTGAAACATGGCAAAGGTAGCGTTGCCAATGATGTTACAGA
TGAGATGGTCAGGCTAAACTGGCTGACGGAATTTATGCCTCTTCCGACCATCAAGCATTTTATCCGTACT
CCTGATGATGCATGGTTACTCACCACTGCGATCCCAGGGAAAACAGCATTCCAGGTATTAGAAGAATATC
CTGATTCAGGTGAAAATATTGTTGATGCGCTGGCAGTGTTCCTGCGCCGGTTGCATTCGATTCCTGTTTG
TAATTGTCCTTTTAACGGCGATCGCGTATTTCGTCTCGCTCAGGCGCAATCACGAATGAATAACGGTTTG
GTTGGTGCGAGTGATTTTGATGACGAGCGTAATGGCTGGCCTGTTGAACAAGTCTGGAAAGAAATGCATA
AGCTTTTGCCATTCTCACCGGATTCAGTCGTCACTCATGGTGATTTCTCACTTGATAACCTTATTTTTGA
CGAGGGGAAATTAATAGGTTGTATTGATGTTGGACGAGTCGGAATCGCAGACCGATACCAGGATCTTGCC
ATCCTATGGAACTGCCTCGGTGAGTTTTCTCCTTCATTACAGAAACGGCTTTTTCAAAAATATGGTATTG
ATAATCCTGATATGAATAAATTGCAGTTTCACTTGATGCTCGATGAGTTTTTCTGAGGGCCCAAATGTAA
TCACCTGGCTCACCTTCGGGTGGGCCTTTCTGCGTTGCTGGCGTTTTTCCATAGGCTCCGCCCCCCTGAC
GAGCATCACAAAAATCGATGCTCAAGTCAGAGGTGGCGAAACCCGACAGGACTATAAAGATACCAGGCGT
TTCCCCCTGGAAGCTCCCTCGTGCGCTCTCCTGTTCCGACCCTGCCGCTTACCGGATACCTGTCCGCCTT
TCTCCCTTCGGGAAGCGTGGCGCTTTCTCATAGCTCACGCTGTAGGTATCTCAGTTCGGTGTAGGTCGTT
CGCTCCAAGCTGGGCTGTGTGCACGAACCCCCCGTTCAGCCCGACCGCTGCGCCTTATCCGGTAACTATC
GTCTTGAGTCCAACCCGGTAAGACACGACTTATCGCCACTGGCAGCAGCCACTGGTAACAGGATTAGCAG
AGCGAGGTATGTAGGCGGTGCTACAGAGTTCTTGAAGTGGTGGCCTAACTACGGCTACACTAGAAGAACA
GTATTTGGTATCTGCGCTCTGCTGAAGCCAGTTACCTCGGAAAAAGAGTTGGTAGCTCTTGATCCGGCAA
ACAAACCACCGCTGGTAGCGGTGGTTTTTTTGTTTGCAAGCAGCAGATTACGCGCAGAAAAAAAGGATCT
CAAGAAGATCCTTTGATTTTCTACCGAAGAAAGGCCCACCCGTGAAGGTGAGCCAGTGAGTTGATTGCAG
TCCAGTTACGCTGGAGTCTGAGGCTCGTCCTGAATGATATCAAGCTTGAATTCGTTTCGTCTCGACGCAG
GTCCAGGGTTCTCCTCCACGTCGCCAGCCTGCTTCAGCAGGCTGAAGTTAGTAGCGCCTCGAGACGTGAC
GAATTCTCTAGATATCGCTCAATACTGACCATTTAAATCATACCTG
Features (pLannotate 1.2.2; 6 found; start..end, strand, type, name):
     16..47      +  terminator     tonB terminator: bidirectional E. coli tonB-P14 transcription terminator
     48..150     +  promoter       cat promoter: promoter of the E. coli cat gene encoding chloramphenicol acetyltransferase
    151..964     +  CDS            KanR (fragment): aminoglycoside phosphotransferase; aph(3')-Ia; confers resistance to kanamycin in bacteria or G418 (Geneticin®) in eukaryotes
    987..1014    +  terminator     T7Te terminator: phage T7 early transcription terminator
   1026..1613    -  rep_origin     ori: high-copy-number ColE1/pMB1/pBR322/pUC origin of replication
   1635..1664    -  terminator     T3Te terminator: phage T3 early transcription terminator
