[The description below was written by a language model from this plasmid's Addgene catalogue record and pLannotate feature annotations shown in this document.]
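Description:
YCe1883 HC_Kan_p2A_p8 is a small (about 1.9 kb) part-donor plasmid from the EMMA (Extensible Mammalian Modular Assembly) toolkit, a synthetic-biology system for building mammalian expression vectors from standardized, position-specific modules. It is built on the pSMART HC_Kan backbone and is maintained in E. coli as a high-copy plasmid through a ColE1/pUC-type origin of replication. Selection is with kanamycin, provided by an aph(3')-Ia aminoglycoside phosphotransferase gene that the annotation places downstream of a cat gene promoter. The backbone is transcriptionally insulated: tonB, T7 early and T3 early terminators flank the resistance cassette and origin, a design that limits read-through into or out of the cloned part.

The payload is a P2A sequence, a "self-cleaving" 2A peptide that causes ribosomal skipping during translation, so that two coding sequences joined in a single open reading frame are released as separate proteins from one transcript. The part is designed to occupy position 8a of the EMMA assembly scheme, where it would serve as a linker between adjacent coding modules to allow co-expression, for example of a gene of interest with a marker or reporter. The plasmid carries no mammalian promoter or expression cassette and acts only as a storage and donor vector for this part.

The automated feature table annotates only backbone elements. The P2A insert itself is not called, and presumably lies in the unannotated region after the T3 terminator. The cloning sites flanking the part are recorded as unknown.
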