Addgene plasmid #100675: YCe1883 HC_Kan_p2A_p8
Purpose: part designed to occupy position 8a of EMMA. Functional category: p2A sequence
Depositing lab: Yizhi Cai. Depositing organization: University of Edinburgh. Publication: EMMA: An Extensible Mammalian Modular Assembly Toolkit for the Rapid Design and Production of Diverse Expression Vectors. Martella A, Matjusaitis M, Auxillos J, Pollard SM, Cai Y. ACS Synth Biol. 2017 Apr 24. doi: 10.1021/acssynbio.7b00016. PubMed 28418644.
Backbone
  Vector backbone: pSMART HC_Kan
  Vector type: Synthetic Biology
Growth in bacteria
  Bacterial resistance: Kanamycin, 50 μg/mL
  Growth temperature: 37°C
  Growth strain: DH5alpha
  Copy number: High Copy
Gene/Insert
  Gene/Insert name: P2A
  Cloning method: Restriction Enzyme; 5′ cloning site Unknown (unknown if destroyed); 3′ cloning site Unknown (unknown if destroyed)
Terms and licenses: Academic/Nonprofit Terms; Industry Terms: Not Available to Industry
Depositor comments: p2A (self-cleaving 2A peptide)
How to cite: YCe1883 HC_Kan_p2A_p8 was a gift from Yizhi Cai (Addgene plasmid # 100675 ; http://n2t.net/addgene:100675 ; RRID:Addgene_100675)
